Addgene plasmid #174157: pcDNA4-AMBRA1-3xFLAG
Purpose: Vector for expression of 3xFLAG-tagged wild-type AMBRA1
Depositing lab: Julien Sage. Depositing organization: Stanford University. Publication: The AMBRA1 E3 ligase adaptor regulates the stability of cyclin D. Chaikovsky AC, Li C, Jeng EE, Loebell S, Lee MC, Murray CW, Cheng R, Demeter J, Swaney DL, Chen SH, Newton BW, Johnson JR, Drainas AP, Shue YT, Seoane JA, Srinivasan P, He A, Yoshida A, Hipkins SQ, McCrea E, Poltorack CD, Krogan NJ, Diehl JA, Kong C, Jackson PK, Curtis C, Petrov DA, Bassik MC, Winslow MM, Sage J. Nature. 2021 Apr;592(7856):794-798. doi: 10.1038/s41586-021-03474-7. Epub 2021 Apr 14. PubMed 33854239.
Backbone
  Vector backbone: pcDNA4
  Vector type: Mammalian Expression
Growth in bacteria
  Bacterial resistance: Ampicillin, 100 μg/mL
  Growth temperature: 37°C
  Growth strain: NEB Stable
  Copy number: High Copy
Gene/Insert
  Gene/Insert name: AMBRA1
  Species: H. sapiens (human)
  Entrez Gene: AMBRA1 (a.k.a. DCAF3, WDR94)
  Promoter: CMV
  Tag / fusion protein: 3xFLAG (C terminal on insert)
  Cloning method: Unknown
Terms and licenses: Academic/Nonprofit Terms; Industry Terms: Not Available to Industry
How to cite: pcDNA4-AMBRA1-3xFLAG was a gift from Julien Sage (Addgene plasmid # 174157 ; http://n2t.net/addgene:174157 ; RRID:Addgene_174157)
