[The description below was written by a language model from this plasmid's Addgene catalogue record and pLannotate feature annotations shown in this document.]
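Description:
pcDNA4-AMBRA1-3xFLAG is a mammalian expression plasmid of about 8.7 kb, built on the pcDNA4 backbone and carrying human AMBRA1 (also known as DCAF3 or WDR94) with a C-terminal 3xFLAG epitope tag. It is maintained in E. coli through a high-copy ColE1/pUC-type origin and selected with ampicillin via the β-lactamase gene and its native promoter. An f1 phage origin and remnants of the lac promoter/operator region are also present as backbone features.

The AMBRA1 coding sequence is driven by the human cytomegalovirus immediate-early enhancer and promoter and terminated by the bovine growth hormone polyadenylation signal. Immediately downstream of the CMV promoter, the annotation picks up short matches to tet operator-containing promoters. This suggests a pair of tet operator sites of the kind found in tetracycline-regulatable pcDNA4 variants, where expression is constitutive unless the host cells supply Tet repressor. The catalogue entry does not state this, however, and lists the backbone simply as pcDNA4. The annotation detects only a single FLAG fragment after the AMBRA1 reading frame, whereas the catalogue describes the tag as 3xFLAG.

A second cassette places the Sh ble gene under the SV40 early promoter and the bacterial EM7 promoter, followed by an SV40 polyadenylation signal. It confers Zeocin/bleomycin-family resistance and so allows selection of stably transfected mammalian cells. The plasmid is intended for expressing tagged wild-type AMBRA1, letting the protein be detected or immunoprecipitated through the FLAG epitope. It was deposited with work identifying AMBRA1 as an E3 ligase adaptor that regulates cyclin D stability.
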