Features (pLannotate 1.2.2; 23 found; start..end, strand, type, name):
     28..80      -  misc_feature   bom (fragment): basis of mobility region from pBR322
    235..614     +  enhancer       CMV enhancer: human cytomegalovirus immediate early enhancer
    615..818     +  promoter       CMV promoter: human cytomegalovirus (CMV) immediate early promoter
    820..839     +  promoter       PLtetO-1 promoter (fragment): modified phage lambda PL promoter with tet operator sites (Lutz and Bujard, 1997)
    841..860     +  promoter       PLtetO-1 promoter (fragment): modified phage lambda PL promoter with tet operator sites (Lutz and Bujard, 1997)
    868..901     +  promoter       TRE3GV promoter (fragment): 3rd-generation Tet-responsive promoter that can be activated by binding of Tet-On® 3G, optimized for retroviral and lentiviral vectors
    996..4619    +  CDS            AMBRA1 (fragment): AMRA1_HUMAN - Also known as KIAA1736. Experimental evidence at protein level: Swiss-Prot protein existence level 1. Regulates autophagy and development of the nervous system. Involved in autophagy in controlling protein turnover during neuronal development, and in regulating normal cell survival and proliferation (By similarity). From Homo sapiens (Human).
   4677..4697    +  CDS            FLAG (fragment): FLAG® epitope tag, followed by an enterokinase cleavage site
   4744..4968    +  polyA_signal   bGH poly(A) signal: bovine growth hormone polyadenylation signal
   4972..4993    +  promoter       SV40 promoter (fragment): SV40 enhancer and early promoter
   5014..5442    +  rep_origin     f1 ori (sequence partly withheld): f1 bacteriophage origin of replication; arrow indicates direction of (+) strand synthesis
   5456..5785    +  promoter       SV40 promoter: SV40 enhancer and early promoter
   5833..5880    +  promoter       EM7 promoter: synthetic bacterial promoter&nbsp
   5899..6273    +  CDS            BleoR: antibiotic-binding protein; Sh ble from Streptoalloteichus hindustanus; confers resistance to bleomycin, phleomycin, and Zeocin™
   6283..6408    +  CDS            ble (fragment): BLE_KLEPN - Experimental evidence at protein level: Swiss-Prot protein existence level 1. Binding protein with a strong affinity to the bleomycin family of antibiotics. Binds to CL990; an antimitotic-antibiotic compound. From Klebsiella pneumoniae.
   6403..6524    +  polyA_signal   SV40 poly(A) signal: SV40 polyadenylation signal
   6597..6613    -  protein_bind   lac operator: The lac repressor binds to the lac operator to inhibit transcription in E. coli. This inhibition can be relieved by adding lactose or isopropyl-β-D-thiogalactopyranoside (IPTG). lac repressor encoded by lacI
   6621..6651    -  promoter       lac promoter: promoter for the E. coli lac operon
   6666..6687    -  protein_bind   CAP binding site: CAP binding activates transcription in the presence of cAMP. E. coli catabolite activator protein
   6700..6792    -  CDS            lacI (fragment): lac repressor; lacI; The lac repressor binds to the lac operator to inhibit transcription in E. coli. This inhibition can be relieved by adding lactose or isopropyl-β-D-thiogalactopyranoside (IPTG).
   6975..7563    -  rep_origin     ori: high-copy-number ColE1/pMB1/pBR322/pUC origin of replication
   7734..8594    -  CDS            AmpR: β-lactamase; bla; confers resistance to ampicillin, carbenicillin, and related antibiotics
   8595..8699    -  promoter       AmpR promoter: bla
>Addgene plasmid #174157 | pcDNA4-AMBRA1-3xFLAG | addgene full sequence | sequence record 342320 | Addgene NGS Result
GACGGATCGGGAGATCTCCCGATCCCCTATGGTGCACTCTCAGTACAATCTGCTCTGATGCCGCATAGTT
AAGCCAGTATCTGCTCCCTGCTTGTGTGTTGGAGGTCGCTGAGTAGTGCGCGAGCAAAATTTAAGCTACA
ACAAGGCAAGGCTTGACCGACAATTGCATGAAGAATCTGCTTAGGGTTAGGCGTTTTGCGCTGCTTCGCG
ATGTACGGGCCAGATATACGCGTTGACATTGATTATTGACTAGTTATTAATAGTAATCAATTACGGGGTC
ATTAGTTCATAGCCCATATATGGAGTTCCGCGTTACATAACTTACGGTAAATGGCCCGCCTGGCTGACCG
CCCAACGACCCCCGCCCATTGACGTCAATAATGACGTATGTTCCCATAGTAACGCCAATAGGGACTTTCC
ATTGACGTCAATGGGTGGAGTATTTACGGTAAACTGCCCACTTGGCAGTACATCAAGTGTATCATATGCC
AAGTACGCCCCCTATTGACGTCAATGACGGTAAATGGCCCGCCTGGCATTATGCCCAGTACATGACCTTA
TGGGACTTTCCTACTTGGCAGTACATCTACGTATTAGTCATCGCTATTACCATGGTGATGCGGTTTTGGC
AGTACATCAATGGGCGTGGATAGCGGTTTGACTCACGGGGATTTCCAAGTCTCCACCCCATTGACGTCAA
TGGGAGTTTGTTTTGGCACCAAAATCAACGGGACTTTCCAAAATGTCGTAACAACTCCGCCCCATTGACG
CAAATGGGCGGTAGGCGTGTACGGTGGGAGGTCTATATAAGCAGAGCTCTCCCTATCAGTGATAGAGATC
TCCCTATCAGTGATAGAGATCGTCGACGAGCTCGTTTAGTGAACCGTCAGATCGCCTGGAGACGCCATCC
ACGCTGTTTTGACCTCCATAGAAGACACCGGGACCGATCCAGCCTCCGGACTCTAGCGTTTAAACTTAAG
CTTGATATCGCCACCATGAAGGTTGTCCCAGAAAAGAATGCTGTCCGGATACTCTGGGGGCGAGAACGGG
GTGCTCGGGCCATGGGAGCTCAGCGGCTTCTGCAGGAGCTGGTAGAGGATAAAACCCGGTGGATGAAATG
GGAGGGCAAGAGAGTAGAACTGCCGGATAGTCCACGCTCTACCTTCTTATTGGCCTTCAGCCCAGACAGG
ACTCTCTTAGCCTCCACCCATGTGAACCATAATATCTATATTACGGAGGTGAAGACTGGCAAGTGTGTTC
ATTCCCTGATTGGACACCGCCGTACTCCATGGTGTGTCACTTTTCATCCCACCATCTCAGGCCTTATTGC
TTCTGGCTGCCTAGATGGGGAGGTTAGGATTTGGGATTTACACGGTGGCAGTGAAAGCTGGTTCACAGAT
AGCAACAATGCCATTGCCTCCCTGGCTTTCCACCCTACGGCTCAGCTCCTGCTGATTGCCACTGCCAATG
AGATCCACTTCTGGGACTGGAGTCGACGGGAACCCTTTGCTGTGGTGAAGACAGCTAGTGAGATGGAACG
GGTCCGTCTGGTGAGATTTGATCCACTTGGACACTACTTACTCACAGCAATTGTTAACCCCTCTAATCAA
CAGGGTGATGACGAACCAGAGATCCCCATAGATGGAACAGAATTATCCCACTACCGTCAGCGTGCCCTCC
TGCAATCACAGCCAGTTCGCCGGACGCCTCTCCTCCACAATTTCCTGCACATGCTGTCCTCCCGCTCTTC
TGGCATCCAGACCGAGCCCTTCCATCCCCCGGAGCAGGCCTCGTCAACGCAGCAGGACCAGGGCCTCCTG
AACCGGCCGTCTGCCTTCAGTACAGTCCAGAGCAGCACTGCCGGCAACACGCTCCGCAACCTCAGTCTGG
GTCCTACCCGCCGCTCTTTGGGAGGGCCTCTGTCTAGCCACCCTTCTAGGTATCACCGAGAAATAGCTCC
TGGGTTGACAGGATCTGAGTGGACCCGGACAGTACTCAGTCTGAACTCCCGCTCTGAGGCGGAATCCATG
CCCCCGCCCAGAACCAGTGCCTCTTCGGTGAGTTTGCTGTCTGTGCTGAGACAGCAGGAAGGTGGCTCTC
AGGCATCTGTGTACACTTCAGCCACAGAAGGGAGGGGTTTTCCGGCATCAGGGTTGGCAACTGAGTCAGA
TGGAGGGAATGGCTCCAGCCAAAACAACTCGGGCAGCATTCGCCATGAGCTTCAGTGTGACCTGAGACGC
TTCTTTCTGGAGTATGACCGGCTTCAGGAGCTGGATCAGAGCCTGAGTGGGGAAGCTCCCCAGACCCAAC
AGGCCCAGGAAATGCTCAACAATAACATTGAATCTGAGAGGCCAGGCCCTTCCCACCAGCCCACCCCACA
CAGCAGTGAGAACAACTCCAACCTGTCCCGTGGCCACCTGAATCGCTGTCGTGCTTGCCACAATCTCCTG
ACCTTCAACAACGATACCCTGCGCTGGGAAAGAACCACACCTAACTACTCCTCTGGCGAGGCTAGTTCCT
CTTGGCAGGTCCCCAGCTCCTTTGAGAGTGTGCCATCAAGTGGCAGCCAGTTGCCACCTCTCGAGCGGAC
TGAGGGCCAAACGCCCAGCTCCAGCAGGCTGGAGTTGAGCAGCTCTGCTAGTCCGCAGGAGGAGAGGACT
GTGGGGGTGGCCTTTAACCAGGAGACAGGCCACTGGGAAAGAATTTACACCCAGTCCAGCAGATCTGGAA
CTGTGTCACAGGAGGCCTTACATCAGGATATGCCTGAGGAGAGCTCTGAGGAGGATTCACTCAGGAGGAG
GCTGCTGGAATCTTCCCTCATTTCATTATCCCGTTATGATGGAGCAGGATCCAGAGAGCACCCAATTTAC
CCAGACCCAGCGAGATTATCTCCTGCTGCATACTACGCCCAGAGGATGATCCAGTATCTCTCACGGAGAG
ACAGTATTCGCCAGCGCTCCATGCGCTACCAACAGAACCGTCTCCGTTCTTCCACCTCCTCCTCTTCCTC
AGACAACCAGGGTCCATCAGTAGAGGGAACCGACTTGGAATTTGAGGACTTTGAGGACAATGGTGACAGA
TCCAGGCACCGAGCTCCACGCAATGCCCGGATGTCTGCACCTTCGCTTGGACGCTTTGTCCCAAGGCGTT
TCTTGCTGCCTGAGTACTTGCCTTATGCTGGGATTTTTCATGAACGTGGACAGCCTGGCTTGGCTACTCA
CTCTTCTGTTAACAGGGTCCTGGCAGGGGCAGTGATCGGTGATGGACAGTCTGCTGTGGCCAGTAACATT
GCCAATACTACCTACCGGCTCCAGTGGTGGGACTTCACTAAGTTTGACCTCCCTGAAATCAGTAATGCTT
CCGTGAATGTGCTGGTGCAGAACTGCAAGATCTACAATGATGCCAGCTGTGACATTTCTGCAGATGGCCA
GCTCCTGGCAGCTTTCATCCCCAGCAGCCAGAGGGGCTTTCCTGATGAAGGCATCCTGGCAGTGTACTCC
CTGGCCCCCCATAACCTGGGCGAAATGCTCTACACCAAGCGATTTGGTCCCAATGCCATTTCGGTGAGCC
TGTCCCCAATGGGCAGATATGTAATGGTGGGCTTGGCCTCACGAAGGATCCTGCTGCACCCCTCCACAGA
GCACATGGTGGCCCAGGTCTTCAGGCTGCAACAGGCCCATGGTGGAGAGACCTCCATGAGGAGAGTTTTC
AACGTCCTTTATCCCATGCCTGCCGACCAGCGGAGACATGTCAGTATCAACTCTGCCCGTTGGCTGCCTG
AGCCAGGGCTTGGCTTGGCCTATGGTACTAACAAAGGAGACCTGGTGATCTGCCGACCAGAGGCCTTAAA
CTCTGGTGTTGAGTACTACTGGGACCAGCTGAACGAGACGGTCTTCACTGTCCATTCCAACAGCAGGAGC
AGCGAGCGGCCTGGAACCAGCAGAGCCACATGGAGGACAGACAGAGACATGGGGCTGATGAATGCCATTG
GGCTTCAGCCCCGGAACCCTGCCACCTCAGTGACATCTCAGGGCACCGAGACTCTGGCCCTTCAGCTGCA
GAATGCCGAAACACAGACTGAGAGGGAGGTGCCGGAGCCAGGGACAGCCGCCTCAGGTCCTGGTGAAGGT
GAGGGTTCAGAGTATGGTGCCAGTGGAGAAGATGCGCTCAGCAGGATCCAGAGGCTGATGGCGGAGGGCG
GCATGACAGCCGTGGTGCAGCGGGAGCAGAGCACCACCATGGCCTCCATGGGCGGCTTCGGCAACAACAT
CATCGTCAGCCACCGCATTCACCGCAGCTCTCAGACGGGCACTGAACCTGGTGCCGCCCACACCTCCTCA
CCCCAGCCCTCCACCTCTCGGGGACTGCTCCCAGAGGCCGGGCAACTGGCAGAGCGAGGCCTAAGCCCCC
GGACAGCTTCCTGGGACCAGCCTGGTACCCCTGGGCGGGAGCCAACCCAGCCAACCCTGCCCTCTTCCTC
CCCTGTCCCCATTCCTGTTTCCCTTCCCAGCGCTGAGGGACCAACCGTCCACTGCGAGTTGACCAATAAC
AACCACCTTCTGGATGGTGGCAGCAGCAGGGGGGACGCTGCAGGCCCTAGGGGAGAACCACGGAACAGGG
GCGGCCGCATGGACTACAAGGACCACGACGGCGACTACAAGGACCACGACATCGACTACAAGGACGACGA
CGACAAGTAACTCGAGTCTAGAGGGCCCGTTTAAACCCGCTGATCAGCCTCGACTGTGCCTTCTAGTTGC
CAGCCATCTGTTGTTTGCCCCTCCCCCGTGCCTTCCTTGACCCTGGAAGGTGCCACTCCCACTGTCCTTT
CCTAATAAAATGAGGAAATTGCATCGCATTGTCTGAGTAGGTGTCATTCTATTCTGGGGGGTGGGGTGGG
GCAGGACAGCAAGGGGGAGGATTGGGAAGACAATAGCAGGCATGCTGGGGATGCGGTGGGCTCTATGGCT
TCTGAGGCGGAAAGAACCAGCTGGGGCTCTAGGGGGTATCCCC
[124 nt withheld, positions 5014-5137]
C
[91 nt withheld, positions 5139-5229]
A
[49 nt withheld, positions 5231-5279]
CCTTTGACGTTGGAGTCCACGTTCTTT
[37 nt withheld, positions 5307-5343]
ACCCTATCTCGGTCTATTCTTTTGATTTATAAGGGATTTTGCCGATTTCGGCCTATTGGTTAAAAAATGA
GCTGATTTAACAAAAATTTAACGCGAATTAATTCTGTGGAATGTGTGTCAGTTAGGGTGTGGAAAGTCCC
CAGGCTCCCCAGCAGGCAGAAGTATGCAAAGCATGCATCTCAATTAGTCAGCAACCAGGTGTGGAAAGTC
CCCAGGCTCCCCAGCAGGCAGAAGTATGCAAAGCATGCATCTCAATTAGTCAGCAACCATAGTCCCGCCC
CTAACTCCGCCCATCCCGCCCCTAACTCCGCCCAGTTCCGCCCATTCTCCGCCCCATGGCTGACTAATTT
TTTTTATTTATGCAGAGGCCGAGGCCGCCTCTGCCTCTGAGCTATTCCAGAAGTAGTGAGGAGGCTTTTT
TGGAGGCCTAGGCTTTTGCAAAAAGCTCCCGGGAGCTTGTATATCCATTTTCGGATCTGATCAGCACGTG
TTGACAATTAATCATCGGCATAGTATATCGGCATAGTATAATACGACAAGGTGAGGAACTAAACCATGGC
CAAGTTGACCAGTGCCGTTCCGGTGCTCACCGCGCGCGACGTCGCCGGAGCGGTCGAGTTCTGGACCGAC
CGGCTCGGGTTCTCCCGGGACTTCGTGGAGGACGACTTCGCCGGTGTGGTCCGGGACGACGTGACCCTGT
TCATCAGCGCGGTCCAGGACCAGGTGGTGCCGGACAACACCCTGGCCTGGGTGTGGGTGCGCGGCCTGGA
CGAGCTGTACGCCGAGTGGTCGGAGGTCGTGTCCACGAACTTCCGGGACGCCTCCGGGCCGGCCATGACC
GAGATCGGCGAGCAGCCGTGGGGGCGGGAGTTCGCCCTGCGCGACCCGGCCGGCAACTGCGTGCACTTCG
TGGCCGAGGAGCAGGACTGACACGTGCTACGAGATTTCGATTCCACCGCCGCCTTCTATGAAAGGTTGGG
CTTCGGAATCGTTTTCCGGGACGCCGGCTGGATGATCCTCCAGCGCGGGGATCTCATGCTGGAGTTCTTC
GCCCACCCCAACTTGTTTATTGCAGCTTATAATGGTTACAAATAAAGCAATAGCATCACAAATTTCACAA
ATAAAGCATTTTTTTCACTGCATTCTAGTTGTGGTTTGTCCAAACTCATCAATGTATCTTATCATGTCTG
TATACCGTCGACCTCTAGCTAGAGCTTGGCGTAATCATGGTCATAGCTGTTTCCTGTGTGAAATTGTTAT
CCGCTCACAATTCCACACAACATACGAGCCGGAAGCATAAAGTGTAAAGCCTGGGGTGCCTAATGAGTGA
GCTAACTCACATTAATTGCGTTGCGCTCACTGCCCGCTTTCCAGTCGGGAAACCTGTCGTGCCAGCTGCA
TTAATGAATCGGCCAACGCGCGGGGAGAGGCGGTTTGCGTATTGGGCGCTCTTCCGCTTCCTCGCTCACT
GACTCGCTGCGCTCGGTCGTTCGGCTGCGGCGAGCGGTATCAGCTCACTCAAAGGCGGTAATACGGTTAT
CCACAGAATCAGGGGATAACGCAGGAAAGAACATGTGAGCAAAAGGCCAGCAAAAGGCCAGGAACCGTAA
AAAGGCCGCGTTGCTGGCGTTTTTCCATAGGCTCCGCCCCCCTGACGAGCATCACAAAAATCGACGCTCA
AGTCAGAGGTGGCGAAACCCGACAGGACTATAAAGATACCAGGCGTTTCCCCCTGGAAGCTCCCTCGTGC
GCTCTCCTGTTCCGACCCTGCCGCTTACCGGATACCTGTCCGCCTTTCTCCCTTCGGGAAGCGTGGCGCT
TTCTCATAGCTCACGCTGTAGGTATCTCAGTTCGGTGTAGGTCGTTCGCTCCAAGCTGGGCTGTGTGCAC
GAACCCCCCGTTCAGCCCGACCGCTGCGCCTTATCCGGTAACTATCGTCTTGAGTCCAACCCGGTAAGAC
ACGACTTATCGCCACTGGCAGCAGCCACTGGTAACAGGATTAGCAGAGCGAGGTATGTAGGCGGTGCTAC
AGAGTTCTTGAAGTGGTGGCCTAACTACGGCTACACTAGAAGAACAGTATTTGGTATCTGCGCTCTGCTG
AAGCCAGTTACCTTCGGAAAAAGAGTTGGTAGCTCTTGATCCGGCAAACAAACCACCGCTGGTAGCGGTG
GTTTTTTTGTTTGCAAGCAGCAGATTACGCGCAGAAAAAAAGGATCTCAAGAAGATCCTTTGATCTTTTC
TACGGGGTCTGACGCTCAGTGGAACGAAAACTCACGTTAAGGGATTTTGGTCATGAGATTATCAAAAAGG
ATCTTCACCTAGATCCTTTTAAATTAAAAATGAAGTTTTAAATCAATCTAAAGTATATATGAGTAAACTT
GGTCTGACAGTTACCAATGCTTAATCAGTGAGGCACCTATCTCAGCGATCTGTCTATTTCGTTCATCCAT
AGTTGCCTGACTCCCCGTCGTGTAGATAACTACGATACGGGAGGGCTTACCATCTGGCCCCAGTGCTGCA
ATGATACCGCGAGACCCACGCTCACCGGCTCCAGATTTATCAGCAATAAACCAGCCAGCCGGAAGGGCCG
AGCGCAGAAGTGGTCCTGCAACTTTATCCGCCTCCATCCAGTCTATTAATTGTTGCCGGGAAGCTAGAGT
AAGTAGTTCGCCAGTTAATAGTTTGCGCAACGTTGTTGCCATTGCTACAGGCATCGTGGTGTCACGCTCG
TCGTTTGGTATGGCTTCATTCAGCTCCGGTTCCCAACGATCAAGGCGAGTTACATGATCCCCCATGTTGT
GCAAAAAAGCGGTTAGCTCCTTCGGTCCTCCGATCGTTGTCAGAAGTAAGTTGGCCGCAGTGTTATCACT
CATGGTTATGGCAGCACTGCATAATTCTCTTACTGTCATGCCATCCGTAAGATGCTTTTCTGTGACTGGT
GAGTACTCAACCAAGTCATTCTGAGAATAGTGTATGCGGCGACCGAGTTGCTCTTGCCCGGCGTCAATAC
GGGATAATACCGCGCCACATAGCAGAACTTTAAAAGTGCTCATCATTGGAAAACGTTCTTCGGGGCGAAA
ACTCTCAAGGATCTTACCGCTGTTGAGATCCAGTTCGATGTAACCCACTCGTGCACCCAACTGATCTTCA
GCATCTTTTACTTTCACCAGCGTTTCTGGGTGAGCAAAAACAGGAAGGCAAAATGCCGCAAAAAAGGGAA
TAAGGGCGACACGGAAATGTTGAATACTCATACTCTTCCTTTTTCAATATTATTGAAGCATTTATCAGGG
TTATTGTCTCATGAGCGGATACATATTTGAATGTATTTAGAAAAATAAACAAATAGGGGTTCCGCGCACA
TTTCCCCGAAAAGTGCCACCTGACGTC
